Addgene plasmid #160380: pGAL-flp(H305L)-NAT
Purpose: overexpression of Flp recombinase step-arrest mutant in yeast
Depositing lab: John McCusker. Depositing organization: Duke University.
Backbone
  Vector backbone: pBIS-GALkFLP(URA3)
  Backbone manufacturer: Yeast, Vol 14: 847–852 (1998)
  Backbone size w/o insert (bp): 6861
  Total vector size (bp): 7002
  Vector type: Yeast Expression
  Selectable markers: Nourseothricin
Growth in bacteria
  Bacterial resistance: Ampicillin, 100 μg/mL
  Growth temperature: 37°C
  Growth strain: DH5alpha
  Copy number: High Copy
Gene/Insert
  Gene/Insert name: FLP1 (alt names: R0010W; Flippase)
  Species: S. cerevisiae (budding yeast)
  Insert size (bp): 1610
  Mutation: H305L
  Promoter: GAL
  Cloning method: Ligation Independent Cloning
  Sequencing primers: 5′ NA; 3′ NA
Terms and licenses: Academic/Nonprofit Terms; Industry Terms: Not Available to Industry
Depositor comments: NAT cassette amplified from pLND46 using primers GGT GAT GAC GGT GAA AAC CTC and CTG ATG CGG TAT TTT CTC CTT ACG . Vector flp(H305L)-URA3 (Yeast, Vol. 14: 847–852 (1998))amplified with oligos TGC GTA AGG AGA AAA TAC CGC & GTC AGA GGT TTT CAC CGT CAT outwards from the URA3 region to generate linear fragment with ends complementary to the NAT cassette. Both PCRs carried out using the Primestar MAX polymerase mix (Takara).The two products were then annealed using Gibson assembly, using 3X the amount of NAT PCR product compared to the flp PCR product. 2uL of the mix transformed into NEB 5-alpha competent cells, and transformants were miniprepped and checked for the correct marker replacement with BamH1-Nco1 restriction digest. New insert gives a smaller (1.2 kb) fragment than original vector (1.5kb fragment). Overexpression of flp(H305L) cures 2-micron plasmids.
How to cite: pGAL-flp(H305L)-NAT was a gift from John McCusker (Addgene plasmid # 160380 ; http://n2t.net/addgene:160380 ; RRID:Addgene_160380)
