[The description below was written by a language model from this plasmid's Addgene catalogue record and pLannotate feature annotations shown in this document.]
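Description:
pGAL-flp(H305L)-NAT is a yeast expression shuttle plasmid of about 7 kb for galactose-inducible overexpression of a step-arrest mutant of the Saccharomyces cerevisiae Flp site-specific recombinase (FLP1, H305L). It derives from the pBluescript-based vector pBIS-GALkFLP(URA3), in which the original URA3 marker was replaced by a nourseothricin resistance (NAT) cassette through Gibson assembly of two PCR products. In E. coli it is propagated at high copy from a ColE1/pUC-type origin with ampicillin selection through β-lactamase. The feature table also shows pBluescript remnants: an f1 origin, lac promoter/operator and lacZα fragments, and T3 and T7 promoters flanking fragments of the multiple cloning site. In yeast the plasmid is maintained by a CEN6/ARS element, so it behaves as a low-copy centromeric plasmid. Selection is dominant, using the nat1 acetyltransferase gene under the Ashbya gossypii TEF promoter and terminator, which removes the need for an auxotrophic host.

The payload is the FLP coding sequence placed next to the Gal4-regulated GAL1-GAL10 intergenic region, which spans the junction of the circular sequence, so expression is induced by galactose. A short fragment annotated as 2μ origin follows the open reading frame and probably reflects native 2-micron sequence carried along with the FLP1 insert rather than a functional replicator, although the record does not say so. Flp normally recombines FRT sites, including those in the endogenous 2-micron plasmid. According to the depositor, overexpressing the H305L mutant cures yeast of 2-micron plasmids, and this is the construct's main application. The drug marker makes it usable in prototrophic or wild strains.
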