Features (pLannotate 1.2.2; 24 found; start..end, strand, type, name):
      1..331     -  promoter       GAL10 promoter: S. cerevisiae GAL10; inducible promoter, regulated by Gal4
    339..1610    +  CDS            FLP: site-specific recombinase FLP is a site-specific recombinase from Saccharomyces cerevisiae. Recombination occurs at FRT sequences.
   1613..1794    +  rep_origin     2μ ori (fragment): yeast 2μ plasmid origin of replication
   1791..1825    -  misc_feature   MCS (fragment): pBluescript multiple cloning site
   1838..1856    -  promoter       T3 promoter: promoter for bacteriophage T3 RNA polymerase
   1901..1917    -  protein_bind   lac operator: The lac repressor binds to the lac operator to inhibit transcription in E. coli. This inhibition can be relieved by adding lactose or isopropyl-β-D-thiogalactopyranoside (IPTG). lac repressor encoded by lacI
   1925..1955    -  promoter       lac promoter: promoter for the E. coli lac operon
   1970..1991    -  protein_bind   CAP binding site: CAP binding activates transcription in the presence of cAMP. E. coli catabolite activator protein
   2004..2096    -  CDS            lacI (fragment): lac repressor; lacI; The lac repressor binds to the lac operator to inhibit transcription in E. coli. This inhibition can be relieved by adding lactose or isopropyl-β-D-thiogalactopyranoside (IPTG).
   2279..2867    -  rep_origin     ori: high-copy-number ColE1/pMB1/pBR322/pUC origin of replication
   3038..3898    -  CDS            AmpR: β-lactamase; bla; confers resistance to ampicillin, carbenicillin, and related antibiotics
   3899..4003    -  promoter       AmpR promoter: bla
   4040..4543    +  misc_feature   CEN/ARS: S. cerevisiae CEN6 centromere fused to an autonomously replicating sequence
   4611..4646    +  CDS            rop (fragment): Rop protein, which maintains plasmids at low copy number; rop
   4748..4797    +  misc_feature   bom (fragment): basis of mobility region from pBR322
   4860..5057    -  terminator     TEF terminator: Ashbya gossypii TEF terminator
   5065..5629    -  CDS            NrsR (fragment): nourseothricin acetyltransferase; Streptomyces noursei nat1; confers resistance to nourseothricin
   5636..5979    -  promoter       TEF promoter: Ashbya gossypii TEF promoter
   6044..6095    +  misc_feature   bom (fragment): basis of mobility region from pBR322
   6123..6551    -  rep_origin     f1 ori (sequence partly withheld): f1 bacteriophage origin of replication; arrow indicates direction of (+) strand synthesis
   6555..6710    -  CDS            lacZα (fragment): LacZα fragment of β-galactosidase; lacZ fragment
   6718..6736    +  promoter       T7 promoter: promoter for bacteriophage T7 RNA polymerase
   6745..6817    -  misc_feature   MCS (fragment): pBluescript multiple cloning site
   6812..6989    -  promoter       GAL1 promoter (fragment): S. cerevisiae GAL1; inducible promoter, regulated by Gal4
>Addgene plasmid #160380 | pGAL-flp(H305L)-NAT | addgene full sequence | sequence record 314503 | Addgene NGS Result
CGGAGCAGTGCGGCGCGAGGCACATCTGCGTTTCAGGAACGCGACCGGTGAAGACGAGGACGCACGGAGG
AGAGTCTTCCTTCGGAGGGCTGTCACCCGCTCGGCGGCTTCTAATCCGTACTTCAATATAGCAATGAGCA
GTTAAGCGTATTACTGAAAGTTCCAAAGAGAAGGTTTTTTTAGGCTAAGATAATGGGGCTCTTTACATTT
CCACAACATATAAGTAAGATTAGATATGGATATGTATATGGATATGTATATGGTGGTAATGCCATGTAAT
ATGATTATTAAACTTCTTTGCGTCCATCCAAAAAAAAAGTAAGAATTTTTGAGTCGACATGCCACAATTT
GATATATTATGTAAAACACCACCTAAGGTGCTTGTTCGTCAGTTTGTGGAAAGGTTTGAAAGACCTTCAG
GTGAGAAAATAGCATTATGTGCTGCTGAACTAACCTATTTATGTTGGATGATTACACATAACGGAACAGC
AATCAAGAGAGCCACATTCATGAGCTATAATACTATCATAAGCAATTCGCTGAGTTTCGATATTGTCAAT
AAATCACTCCAGTTTAAATACAAGACGCAAAAAGCAACAATTCTGGAAGCCTCATTAAAGAAATTGATTC
CTGCTTGGGAATTTACAATTATTCCTTACTATGGACAAAAACATCAATCTGATATCACTGATATTGTAAG
TAGTTTGCAATTACAGTTCGAATCATCGGAAGAAGCAGATAAGGGAAATAGCCACAGTAAAAAAATGCTT
AAAGCACTTCTAAGTGAGGGTGAAAGCATCTGGGAGATCACTGAGAAAATACTAAATTCGTTTGAGTATA
CTTCGAGATTTACAAAAACAAAAACTTTATACCAATTCCTCTTCCTAGCTACTTTCATCAATTGTGGAAG
ATTCAGCGATATTAAGAACGTTGATCCGAAATCATTTAAATTAGTCCAAAATAAGTATCTGGGAGTAATA
ATCCAGTGTTTAGTGACAGAGACAAAGACAAGCGTTAGTAGGCACATATACTTCTTTAGCGCAAGGGGTA
GGATCGATCCACTTGTATATTTGGATGAATTTTTGAGGAATTCTGAACCAGTCCTAAAACGAGTAAATAG
GACCGGCAATTCTTCAAGCAATAAACAGGAATACCAATTATTAAAAGATAACTTAGTCAGATCGTACAAT
AAAGCTTTGAAGAAAAATGCGCCTTATTCAATCTTTGCTATAAAAAATGGCCCAAAATCTCTCATTGGAA
GACATTTGATGACCTCATTTCTTTCAATGAAGGGCCTAACGGAGTTGACTAATGTTGTGGGAAATTGGAG
CGATAAGCGTGCTTCTGCCGTGGCCAGGACAACGTATACTCATCAGATAACAGCAATACCTGATCACTAC
TTCGCACTAGTTTCTCGGTACTATGCATATGATCCAATATCAAAGGAAATGATAGCATTGAAGGATGAGA
CTAATCCAATTGAGGAGTGGCAGCATATAGAACAGCTAAAGGGTAGTGCTGAAGGAAGCATACGATACCC
CGCATGGAATGGGATAATATCACAGGAGGTACTAGACTACCTTTCATCCTACATAAATAGACGCATATAA
GTACGCATTTAAGCATAAACACGCACTATGCCGTTCTTCTCATGTATATATATATACAGGCAACACGCAG
ATATAGGTGCGACGTGAACAGTGAGCTGTATGTGCGCAGCTCGCGTTGCATTTTCGGAAGCGCTCGTTTT
CGGAAACGCTTTGAAGTTCCTATTCCGAAGTTCCTATTCTCTAGTTCTAGAGCGGCCGCCACCGCGGTGG
AGCTCCAGCTTTTGTTCCCTTTAGTGAGGGTTAATTGCGCGCTTGGCGTAATCATGGTCATAGCTGTTTC
CTGTGTGAAATTGTTATCCGCTCACAATTCCACACAACATACGAGCCGGAAGCATAAAGTGTAAAGCCTG
GGGTGCCTAATGAGTGAGCTAACTCACATTAATTGCGTTGCGCTCACTGCCCGCTTTCCAGTCGGGAAAC
CTGTCGTGCCAGCTGCATTAATGAATCGGCCAACGCGCGGGGAGAGGCGGTTTGCGTATTGGGCGCTCTT
CCGCTTCCTCGCTCACTGACTCGCTGCGCTCGGTCGTTCGGCTGCGGCGAGCGGTATCAGCTCACTCAAA
GGCGGTAATACGGTTATCCACAGAATCAGGGGATAACGCAGGAAAGAACATGTGAGCAAAAGGCCAGCAA
AAGGCCAGGAACCGTAAAAAGGCCGCGTTGCTGGCGTTTTTCCATAGGCTCCGCCCCCCTGACGAGCATC
ACAAAAATCGACGCTCAAGTCAGAGGTGGCGAAACCCGACAGGACTATAAAGATACCAGGCGTTTCCCCC
TGGAAGCTCCCTCGTGCGCTCTCCTGTTCCGACCCTGCCGCTTACCGGATACCTGTCCGCCTTTCTCCCT
TCGGGAAGCGTGGCGCTTTCTCATAGCTCACGCTGTAGGTATCTCAGTTCGGTGTAGGTCGTTCGCTCCA
AGCTGGGCTGTGTGCACGAACCCCCCGTTCAGCCCGACCGCTGCGCCTTATCCGGTAACTATCGTCTTGA
GTCCAACCCGGTAAGACACGACTTATCGCCACTGGCAGCAGCCACTGGTAACAGGATTAGCAGAGCGAGG
TATGTAGGCGGTGCTACAGAGTTCTTGAAGTGGTGGCCTAACTACGGCTACACTAGAAGAACAGTATTTG
GTATCTGCGCTCTGCTGAAGCCAGTTACCTTCGGAAAAAGAGTTGGTAGCTCTTGATCCGGCAAACAAAC
CACCGCTGGTAGCGGTGGTTTTTTTGTTTGCAAGCAGCAGATTACGCGCAGAAAAAAAGGATCTCAAGAA
GATCCTTTGATCTTTTCTACGGGGTCTGACGCTCAGTGGAACGAAAACTCACGTTAAGGGATTTTGGTCA
TGAGATTATCAAAAAGGATCTTCACCTAGATCCTTTTAAATTAAAAATGAAGTTTTAAATCAATCTAAAG
TATATATGAGTAAACTTGGTCTGACAGTTACCAATGCTTAATCAGTGAGGCACCTATCTCAGCGATCTGT
CTATTTCGTTCATCCATAGTTGCCTGACTCCCCGTCGTGTAGATAACTACGATACGGGAGGGCTTACCAT
CTGGCCCCAGTGCTGCAATGATACCGCGAGACCCACGCTCACCGGCTCCAGATTTATCAGCAATAAACCA
GCCAGCCGGAAGGGCCGAGCGCAGAAGTGGTCCTGCAACTTTATCCGCCTCCATCCAGTCTATTAATTGT
TGCCGGGAAGCTAGAGTAAGTAGTTCGCCAGTTAATAGTTTGCGCAACGTTGTTGCCATTGCTACAGGCA
TCGTGGTGTCACGCTCGTCGTTTGGTATGGCTTCATTCAGCTCCGGTTCCCAACGATCAAGGCGAGTTAC
ATGATCCCCCATGTTGTGCAAAAAAGCGGTTAGCTCCTTCGGTCCTCCGATCGTTGTCAGAAGTAAGTTG
GCCGCAGTGTTATCACTCATGGTTATGGCAGCACTGCATAATTCTCTTACTGTCATGCCATCCGTAAGAT
GCTTTTCTGTGACTGGTGAGTACTCAACCAAGTCATTCTGAGAATAGTGTATGCGGCGACCGAGTTGCTC
TTGCCCGGCGTCAATACGGGATAATACCGCGCCACATAGCAGAACTTTAAAAGTGCTCATCATTGGAAAA
CGTTCTTCGGGGCGAAAACTCTCAAGGATCTTACCGCTGTTGAGATCCAGTTCGATGTAACCCACTCGTG
CACCCAACTGATCTTCAGCATCTTTTACTTTCACCAGCGTTTCTGGGTGAGCAAAAACAGGAAGGCAAAA
TGCCGCAAAAAAGGGAATAAGGGCGACACGGAAATGTTGAATACTCATACTCTTCCTTTTTCAATATTAT
TGAAGCATTTATCAGGGTTATTGTCTCATGAGCGGATACATATTTGAATGTATTTAGAAAAATAAACAAA
TAGGGGTTCCGCGCACATTTCCCCGAAAAGTGCCACCTGGGTCCTTTTCATCACGTGCTATAAAAATAAT
TATAATTTAAATTTTTTAATATAAATATATAAATTAAAAATAGAAAGTAAAAAAAGAAATTAAAGAAAAA
ATAGTTTTTGTTTTCCGAAGATGTAAAAGACTCTAGGGGGATCGCCAACAAATACTACCTTTTATCTTGC
TCTTCCTGCTCTCAGGTATTAATGCCGAATTGTTTCATCTTGTCTGTGTAGAAGACCACACACGAAAATC
CTGTGATTTTACATTTTACTTATCGTTAATCGAATGTATATCTATTTAATCTGCTTTTCTTGTCTAATAA
ATATATATGTAAAGTACGCTTTTTGTTGAAATTTTTTAAACCTTTGTTTATTTTTTTTTCTTCATTCCGT
AACTCTTCTACCTTCTTTATTTACTTTCTAAAATCCAAATACAAAACATAAAAATAAATAAACACAGAGT
AAATTCCCAAATTATTCCATCATTAAAAGATACGAGGCGCGTGTAAGTTACAGGCAAGCGATCCGTCTAA
GAAACCATTATTATCATGACATTAACCTATAAAAATAGGCGTATCACGAGGCCCTTTCGTCTCGCGCGTT
TCGGTGATGACGGTGAAAACCTCTGACACATGCAGCTCCCGGAGACGGTCACAGCTTGTCTGTAAGCGGA
TGCCGGGAGCAGACAAGCCCGTCAGGGCGCGTCAGCGGGTGTTGGCGGGTGTCGGGGCTGGCTTAACTAT
GCGGCATCAGAGCAGATTGTACTGAGAGTGCACCATAATCATCGATGAATTCGAGCTCGTTTTCGACACT
GGATGGCGGCGTTAGTATCGAATCGACAGCAGTATAGCGACCAGCATTCACATACGATTGACGCATGATA
TTACTTTCTGCGCACTTAACTTCGCATCTGGGCAGATGATGTCGAGGCGAAAAAAAATATAAATCACGCT
AACATTTGATTAAAATAGAACAACTACAATATAAAAAAACTATACAAATGACAAGTTCTTGAAAACAAGA
ATCTTTTTATTGTCAGTACTGATTAGGGGCAGGGCATGCTCATGTAGAGCGCCTGCTCGCCGTCCGAGGC
GGTGCCGTCGTACAGGGCGGTGTCCAGGCCGCAGAGGGTGAACCCCATCCGCCGGTACGCGTGGATCGCC
GGTGCGTTGACGTTGGTGACCTCCAGCCAGAGGTGCCCGGCGCCCCGCTCGCGGGCGAACTCCGTCGCGA
GCCCCATCAACGCGCGCCCGACCCCGTGCCCCCGGTGCTCCGGGGCGACCTCGATGTCCTCGACGGTCAG
CCGGCGGTTCCAGCCGGAGTACGAGACGACCACGAAGCCCGCCAGGTCGCCGTCGTCCCCGTACGCGACG
AACGTCCGGGAGTCCGGGTCGCCGTCCTCCCCGTCGTCCGATTCGTCGTCCGATTCGTCGTCGGGGAACA
CCTTGGTCAGGGGCGGGTCCACCGGCACCTCCCGCAGGGTGAAGCCGTCCCCGGTGGCGGTGACGCGGAA
GACGGTGTCGGTGGTGAAGGACCCATCCAGTGCCTCGATGGCCTCGGCGTCCCCCGGGACACTGGTGCGG
TACCGGTAAGCCGTGTCGTCAAGAGTGGTACCCATGGTTGTTTATGTTCGGATGTGATGTGAGAACTGTA
TCCTAGCAAGATTTTAAAAGGAAGTATATGAAAGAAGAACCTCAGTGGCAAATCCTAACCTTTTATATTT
CTCTACAGGGGCGCGGCGTGGGGACAATTCAACGCGTCTGTGAGGGGAGCGTTTCCCTGCTCGCAGGTCT
GCAGCGAGGAGCCGTAATTTTTGCTTCGCGCCGTGCGGCCATCAAAATGTATGGATGCAAATGATTATAC
ATGGGGATGTATGGGCTAAATGTACGGGCGACAGTCACATCATGCCCCTGAGCTGCGCACGTCAAGACTG
TCAAGGAGGGTATTCTGGGCCTCCATGTCGCTGGCCGGGTGACCCGGCGGGGACGAGGCAAGCTAAACAG
ATCTGGCGCGCCTTAATTAACCCTATGCGGTGTGAAATACCGCACAGATGCGTAAGGAGAAAATACCGCA
TCAGGAAATTGTAAGCGTTAATATTTTGTTAAAATTCGCGTTAAATTTTTGTTAAATCAGCTCATTTTTT
AACCAATAGGCCGAAATCGGCAAAATCCCTTATAAATCAAAAGAATAGACCGAGATAGGGT
[37 nt withheld, positions 6222-6258]
AAAGAACGTGGACTCCAACGTCAAAGG
[49 nt withheld, positions 6286-6334]
T
[91 nt withheld, positions 6336-6426]
G
[124 nt withheld, positions 6428-6551]
CCATTCGCCATTCAGGCTGCGCAACTGTTGGGAAGGGCGATCGGTGCGGGCCTCTTCGCTATTACGCCAG
CTGGCGAAAGGGGGATGTGCTGCAAGGCGATTAAGTTGGGTAACGCCAGGGTTTTCCCAGTCACGACGTT
GTAAAACGACGGCCAGTGAGCGCGCGTAATACGACTCACTATAGGGCGAATTGGGTACCGGGCCCCCCCT
CGAGGTCGACGGTATCGATAAGCTTGATATCGAATTCCTGCAGCCCGGGGGATCCAAAATCATCGCTTCG
CTGATTAATTACCCCAGAAATAAGGCTAAAAAACTAATCGCATTATCATCCTATGGTTGTTAATTTGATT
CGTTCATTTGAAGGTTTGTGGGGCCAGGTTACTGCCAATTTTTCCTCTTCATAACCATAAAAGCTAGTAT
TGTAGAATCTTTATTGTT
